Addgene plasmid #15448: -111 hTF m1
Depositing lab: Nigel Mackman. Depositing organization: Scripps California (The Scripps Research Institute). Publication: Transcriptional regulation of the tissue factor gene in human epithelial cells is mediated by Sp1 and EGR-1. Cui MZ, Parry GC, Oeth P, Larson H, Smith M, Huang RP, Adamson ED, Mackman N. J Biol Chem. 1996 Feb 2. 271(5):2731-9. 10.1074/jbc.271.5.2731 PubMed 8576248.
Backbone
  Vector backbone: pGL2 Basic
  Backbone manufacturer: Promega
  Backbone size w/o insert (bp): 5600
  Vector type: Mammalian Expression, Luciferase
Growth in bacteria
  Bacterial resistance: Ampicillin, 100 μg/mL
  Growth temperature: 37°C
  Growth strain: DH5alpha
  Copy number: High Copy
Gene/Insert
  Gene/Insert name: Tissue factor promoter (alt name: TF)
  Species: H. sapiens (human)
  Insert size (bp): 125
  Entrez Gene: F3 (a.k.a. CD142, TF, TFA)
  Cloning method: Restriction Enzyme; 5′ cloning site SmaI (not destroyed); 3′ cloning site SacI (not destroyed)
  Sequencing primers: 5′ na; 3′ LucNrev
Terms and licenses: Academic/Nonprofit Terms; Industry Terms: Not Available to Industry
Depositor comments: -111 to +14 hTF promoter. hTF promoter deletion/mutation series 2, Mackman lab #2428.
How to cite: -111 hTF m1 was a gift from Nigel Mackman (Addgene plasmid # 15448 ; http://n2t.net/addgene:15448 ; RRID:Addgene_15448)
