[The description below was written by a language model from this plasmid's Addgene catalogue record.]
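Description:
-111 hTF m1 is a promoter-reporter plasmid built on the pGL2 Basic backbone, a roughly 5.6 kb luciferase vector that carries a firefly luciferase coding region with no eukaryotic promoter or enhancer of its own. Any luciferase signal in transfected mammalian cells therefore depends on the regulatory fragment cloned upstream. The plasmid is maintained in E. coli at high copy number under ampicillin selection. No mammalian selection marker is listed, which is consistent with use in transient transfection assays.

The insert is a 125 bp fragment of the human tissue factor (F3, also called TF or CD142) promoter spanning positions -111 to +14 relative to the transcription start. It was placed between the SmaI and SacI sites of the polylinker, and both sites are retained. The depositor describes the construct as part of a tissue factor promoter deletion/mutation series, and the "m1" in the name suggests a mutated version of the minimal -111 fragment. However, the record does not state which nucleotides or binding sites are altered, so the nature of the mutation would have to be confirmed from the sequence or the associated publication.

That publication concerns regulation of tissue factor transcription by Sp1 and EGR-1 in human epithelial cells. The plasmid is accordingly suited to comparing luciferase output with wild-type and other mutant or truncated promoter constructs from the same series, in order to map the proximal elements that drive basal or induced tissue factor expression. No feature table was supplied, so element positions within the vector cannot be described beyond what is standard for the backbone.
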