>Addgene plasmid #15448 | -111 hTF m1 | addgene partial sequence | sequence record 21916 | 15448 with LucNrev
GGCGCCGGGCCTTTCTTTATGTTTTTGGCGTCTTCCATTTTACCAACAGTACCGGAATGCCAAGCTTACT
TAGATCTCGAGCTAGCACGCGTAAGAGCTCGCAGTCTTGGGGAGCCGGTGCCCCGCGCGCTATAAAGGGC
CGGCGGCGCGCTCTCCCGCGCCTCTGCCCGCCCCCGGCGCCCGCCCCCGCCGCTCCTCCCGACTCCCCGC
CCCCGGGTTATGTTAGCTCAGTTACAGTACCATAAGATACATTGATGAGTTTGGACAAACCACAACTAGA
ATGCAGTGAAAAAAATGCTTTATTTGTGAAATTTGTGATGCTATTGCTTTATTTGTAACCATTATAAGCT
GCAATAAACAAGTTAACAACAACAATTGCATTCATTTTATGTTTCAGGTTCAGGGGGAGGTGTGGGAGGT
TTTTTAAAGCAAGTAAAACCTCCACGTACCTTAATATTACTTACTTATCATGGTAGCTTGGGCTGGCGTA
ATAGCGAAGAGGCCCGCACCGATCGCCCTTCCCAACAGTTGCGCAGCCTGAATGGCGAATGGCAAATTGT
AAGCGTTAATATTTTGTTAAAAATTCGCGTTAAATTTTTGTTAAATCAGCTCATTTTTTAACCAATAGGC
CGAAATCGGNNAAANNNCNNNNTATANNNCAAAANNANNANNCNNNANNNNNGGGNTNGAGTGNTGTTCC
NGNNNNNGNAACNAGANTNCACTATTAAAGAACGTNGGANTNCCA
